Addgene plasmid #136286: pLB052 - deAct - SpVB
Purpose: entry vector for GreenGate cloning method, D module, open reading frame of the mono(ADP-ribosyl) transferase domain of the Salmonella enterica SpvB
Depositing lab: Alexis Maizel. Depositing organization: Universitaet Heidelberg. Publication: Cytoskeleton Dynamics Are Necessary for Early Events of Lateral Root Initiation in Arabidopsis. Vilches Barro A, Stockle D, Thellmann M, Ruiz-Duarte P, Bald L, Louveaux M, von Born P, Denninger P, Goh T, Fukaki H, Vermeer JEM, Maizel A. Curr Biol. 2019 Aug 5;29(15):2443-2454.e5. doi: 10.1016/j.cub.2019.06.039. Epub 2019 Jul 18. PubMed 31327713.
Backbone
  Vector backbone: D000
  Backbone size w/o insert (bp): 2686
  Total vector size (bp): 3345
  Vector type: Bacterial Expression
Growth in bacteria
  Bacterial resistance: Ampicillin, 100 μg/mL
  Growth temperature: 37°C
  Growth strain: DH5alpha
  Copy number: High Copy
Gene/Insert
  Gene/Insert name: deAct - SpvB (alt name: mono(ADP-ribosyl) transferase domain of the Salmonella enterica SpvB)
  Species: Salmonella enterica
  Insert size (bp): 648
  GenBank ID: 39691373
  Cloning method: Restriction Enzyme; 5′ cloning site Eco31I (not destroyed); 3′ cloning site Eco31I (not destroyed)
  Sequencing primers: 5′ ATTTAGGTGACACTATAG; 3′ AATACGACTCACTATAGGG
Terms and licenses: Academic/Nonprofit Terms; Industry Terms: Not Available to Industry
How to cite: pLB052 - deAct - SpVB was a gift from Alexis Maizel (Addgene plasmid # 136286 ; http://n2t.net/addgene:136286 ; RRID:Addgene_136286)
