[The description below was written by a language model from this plasmid's Addgene catalogue record and pLannotate feature annotations shown in this document.]
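Description:
pLB052 - deAct - SpVB is a GreenGate entry vector occupying the D module position of that Golden Gate-style modular assembly system. It is built on the small D000 entry backbone (about 2.7 kb; total plasmid 3,345 bp) and is catalogued as a bacterial vector. Propagation in E. coli relies on a high-copy ColE1/pUC-type origin, with selection through the β-lactamase gene (AmpR) driven by its own bla promoter. The remaining annotated backbone elements are remnants typical of a pUC/pGEM-style cloning vector: a lacI fragment, CAP binding site, lac promoter and operator, a lacZα fragment, and partial bom and rop sequences.

The insert is a roughly 650 bp open reading frame encoding the mono(ADP-ribosyl)transferase domain of Salmonella enterica SpvB, annotated as an spvB fragment. This domain ADP-ribosylates actin, blocking polymerization of G-actin into F-actin and causing filament depolymerization, which explains the "deAct" designation as a genetically encoded actin-disassembly tool. The module is flanked by Eco31I (BsaI-type) sites that are retained after cloning. These type IIS sites allow the fragment to be released with module-specific overhangs and assembled in order with the other GreenGate modules, such as promoter, tag and terminator parts, into a plant destination vector. SP6 and T7 promoters flank the insert in convergent orientation, and the listed sequencing primers correspond to these sites.

The entry clone carries no dedicated plant promoter, so expression specificity is supplied by the modules it is combined with. The associated publication concerns cytoskeleton dynamics during lateral root initiation in Arabidopsis, which suggests use for targeted disruption of actin in plant cells.
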