Features (pLannotate 1.2.2; 13 found; start..end, strand, type, name):
     96..200     +  promoter       AmpR promoter: bla
    201..1061    +  CDS            AmpR: β-lactamase; bla; confers resistance to ampicillin, carbenicillin, and related antibiotics
   1232..1820    +  rep_origin     ori: high-copy-number ColE1/pMB1/pBR322/pUC origin of replication
   2003..2095    +  CDS            lacI (fragment): lac repressor; lacI; The lac repressor binds to the lac operator to inhibit transcription in E. coli. This inhibition can be relieved by adding lactose or isopropyl-β-D-thiogalactopyranoside (IPTG).
   2108..2129    +  protein_bind   CAP binding site: CAP binding activates transcription in the presence of cAMP. E. coli catabolite activator protein
   2144..2174    +  promoter       lac promoter: promoter for the E. coli lac operon
   2182..2198    +  protein_bind   lac operator: The lac repressor binds to the lac operator to inhibit transcription in E. coli. This inhibition can be relieved by adding lactose or isopropyl-β-D-thiogalactopyranoside (IPTG). lac repressor encoded by lacI
   2212..2230    +  promoter       SP6 promoter: promoter for bacteriophage SP6 RNA polymerase
   2263..2904    +  CDS            spvB (fragment): SPVB_SALDU - Also known as vsdC. Experimental evidence at protein level: Swiss-Prot protein existence level 1. Mono-ADP-ribosylates muscle and non-muscle actin. ADP- ribosylates Chinese hamster ovary and HeLa cell actin as well as rabbit muscle, porcine heart actin and non-muscle beta- and gamma-actin. ADP- ribosylation of actin prevents the polymerization of G actin to F actin, causing actin filament depolymerization, destruction of the cytoskeleton and cytotoxicity; this requires only the C-terminal 120 residues. Does not possess NAD(+)-glycohydrolase activity, unlike most mART enzymes. From
   2932..2950    -  promoter       T7 promoter: promoter for bacteriophage T7 RNA polymerase
   2952..3104    +  CDS            lacZα (fragment): LacZα fragment of β-galactosidase; lacZ fragment
   3110..3209    -  misc_feature   bom (fragment): basis of mobility region from pBR322
   3311..1       -  CDS            rop (fragment) (across the origin): Rop protein, which maintains plasmids at low copy number; rop
>Addgene plasmid #136286 | pLB052 - deAct - SpVB | addgene full sequence | sequence record 269059 | Addgene NGS Result
GACGAAAGGGCCTCGTGATACGCCTATTTTTATAGGTTAATGTCATGATAATAATGGTTTCTTAGACGTC
AGGTGGCACTTTTCGGGGAAATGTGCGCGGAACCCCTATTTGTTTATTTTTCTAAATACATTCAAATATG
TATCCGCTCATGAGACAATAACCCTGATAAATGCTTCAATAATATTGAAAAAGGAAGAGTATGAGTATTC
AACATTTCCGTGTCGCCCTTATTCCCTTTTTTGCGGCATTTTGCCTTCCTGTTTTTGCTCACCCAGAAAC
GCTGGTGAAAGTAAAAGATGCTGAAGATCAGTTGGGTGCACGAGTGGGTTACATCGAACTGGATCTCAAC
AGCGGTAAGATCCTTGAGAGTTTTCGCCCCGAAGAACGTTTTCCAATGATGAGCACTTTTAAAGTTCTGC
TATGTGGCGCGGTATTATCCCGTATTGACGCCGGGCAAGAGCAACTCGGTCGCCGCATACACTATTCTCA
GAATGACTTGGTTGAGTACTCACCAGTCACAGAAAAGCATCTTACGGATGGCATGACAGTAAGAGAATTA
TGCAGTGCTGCCATAACCATGAGTGATAACACTGCGGCCAACTTACTTCTGACAACGATCGGAGGACCGA
AGGAGCTAACCGCTTTTTTGCACAACATGGGGGATCATGTAACTCGCCTTGATCGTTGGGAACCGGAGCT
GAATGAAGCCATACCAAACGACGAGCGTGACACCACGATGCCTGTAGCAATGGCAACAACGTTGCGCAAA
CTATTAACTGGCGAACTACTTACTCTAGCTTCCCGGCAACAATTAATAGACTGGATGGAGGCGGATAAAG
TTGCAGGACCACTTCTGCGCTCGGCCCTTCCGGCTGGCTGGTTTATTGCTGATAAATCTGGAGCCGGTGA
GCGTGGCTCTCGAGGTATCATTGCAGCACTGGGGCCAGATGGTAAGCCCTCCCGTATCGTAGTTATCTAC
ACGACGGGGAGTCAGGCAACTATGGATGAACGAAATAGACAGATCGCTGAGATAGGTGCCTCACTGATTA
AGCATTGGTAACTGTCAGACCAAGTTTACTCATATATACTTTAGATTGATTTAAAACTTCATTTTTAATT
TAAAAGGATCTAGGTGAAGATCCTTTTTGATAATCTCATGACCAAAATCCCTTAACGTGAGTTTTCGTTC
CACTGAGCGTCAGACCCCGTAGAAAAGATCAAAGGATCTTCTTGAGATCCTTTTTTTCTGCGCGTAATCT
GCTGCTTGCAAACAAAAAAACCACCGCTACCAGCGGTGGTTTGTTTGCCGGATCAAGAGCTACCAACTCT
TTTTCCGAAGGTAACTGGCTTCAGCAGAGCGCAGATACCAAATACTGTTCTTCTAGTGTAGCCGTAGTTA
GGCCACCACTTCAAGAACTCTGTAGCACCGCCTACATACCTCGCTCTGCTAATCCTGTTACCAGTGGCTG
CTGCCAGTGGCGATAAGTCGTGTCTTACCGGGTTGGACTCAAGACGATAGTTACCGGATAAGGCGCAGCG
GTCGGGCTGAACGGGGGGTTCGTGCACACAGCCCAGCTTGGAGCGAACGACCTACACCGAACTGAGATAC
CTACAGCGTGAGCTATGAGAAAGCGCCACGCTTCCCGAAGGGAGAAAGGCGGACAGGTATCCGGTAAGCG
GCAGGGTCGGAACAGGAGAGCGCACGAGGGAGCTTCCAGGGGGAAACGCCTGGTATCTTTATAGTCCTGT
CGGGTTTCGCCACCTCTGACTTGAGCGTCGATTTTTGTGATGCTCGTCAGGGGGGCGGAGCCTATGGAAA
AACGCCAGCAACGCGGCCTTTTTACGGTTCCTGGCCTTTTGCTGGCCTTTTGCTCACATGTTCTTTCCTG
CGTTATCCCCTGATTCTGTGGATAACCGTATTACCGCCTTTGAGTGAGCTGATACCGCTCGCCGCAGCCG
AACGACCGAGCGCAGCGAGTCAGTGAGCGAGGAAGCGGAAGAGCGCCCAATACGCAAACCGCCTCTCCCC
GCGCGTTGGCCGATTCATTAATGCAGCTGGCACGACAGGTTTCCCGACTGGAAAGCGGGCAGTGAGCGCA
ACGCAATTAATGTGAGTTAGCTCACTCATTAGGCACCCCAGGCTTTACACTTTATGCTTCCGGCTCGTAT
GTTGTGTGGAATTGTGAGCGGATAACAATTTCACACGAGCTATTTAGGTGACACTATAGAAGTGAAGCTT
GGTCTCATCAGGTATGGGAGGTAATTCATCTCGACCAAAATCAAAATGGGCGATTGTAGAGGCATCAAAG
CAGATTCAAGCTCTGAGGTACTATTCAGCTCAAGGGTACAGTGTGATTAATAAATATTTACGTGGGGATG
ATTATCCTGAAACACAGGCAAAAGAAACTCTGCTCTCCAGAGACTATCTTTCCACAAATGAACCCAGTGA
TGAGGAGTTTAAAAATGCCATGTCAGTTTATATAAATGATATTGCGGAGGGATTAAGTTCACTTCCCGAA
ACAGATCACAGAGTCGTATACCGGGGCCTGAAGCTTGATAAGCCCGCATTATCGGATGTGCTGAAGGAAT
ACACTACTATAGGTAATATAATAATAGATAAAGCTTTTATGAGTACATCGCCAGATAAGGCATGGATAAA
TGACACTATTCTCAACATATACCTAGAAAAAGGACATAAAGGTAGAATACTCGGAGATGTTGCACATTTT
AAGGGAGAGGCAGAGATGCTTTTCCCTCCAAATACTAAACTCAAAATCGAAAGCATTGTAAATTGTGGAT
CCCAAGACTTTGCAAGCCAGCTTAGTAAGCTGAGATTAAGTGATGATGCAACTGCTGACACAAACAGGAT
AAAAAGAATAATAAACATGAGGGTACTCAACTCATGATAACTGCTGAGACCGAATTCTCGCCCTATAGTG
AGTCGTATTACCTGGCCGTCGTTTTACAACGTCGTGACTGGGAAAACCCTGGCGTTACCCAACTTAATCG
CCTTGCAGCACATCCCCCTTTCGCCAGCTGGCGTAATAGCGAAGAGGCCCGCACCGATCGCCCTTCCCAA
CAGTTGCGCAGCCTGAATGGCGAATGGCGCCTGATGCGGTATTTTCTCCTTACGCATCTGTGCGGTATTT
CACACCGCATATGGTGCACTCTCAGTACAATCTGCTCTGATGCCGCATAGTTAAGCCAGCCCCGACACCC
GCCAACACCCGCTGACGCGCCCTGACGGGCTTGTCTGCTCCCGGCATCCGCTTACAGACAAGCTGTGACC
GTCTCCGGGAGCTGCATGTGTCAGAGGTTTTCACCGTCATCACCGAAACGCGCGA
